Addgene plasmid #138940: pPD187 Tri-AND Gate, 2 repeats
Purpose: EYFP reporter vector for the Logic 37 AND 43 AND 158 2 repeats promoter
Depositing lab: Joshua Leonard. Depositing organization: Northwestern University. Publication: The COMET toolkit for composing customizable genetic programs in mammalian cells. Donahue PS, Draut JW, Muldoon JJ, Edelstein HI, Bagheri N, Leonard JN. Nat Commun. 2020 Feb 7;11(1):779. doi: 10.1038/s41467-019-14147-5. PubMed 32034124.
Backbone
  Vector backbone: pPD152 Reporter Template v2
  Vector type: Mammalian Expression, Synthetic Biology
Growth in bacteria
  Bacterial resistance: Ampicillin, 100 μg/mL
  Growth temperature: 37°C
  Growth strain: DH5alpha
  Copy number: High Copy
Gene/Insert
  Gene/Insert name: Logic 37 AND 43 AND 158 2 repeats
  Species: Synthetic
  Promoter: Logic 37 AND 43 AND 158 2 repeats
  Cloning method: Restriction Enzyme; 5′ cloning site BglII (not destroyed); 3′ cloning site NheI (not destroyed)
  Sequencing primers: 5′ CGCAAATGGGCGGTAGGCGTG; 3′ TAGAAGGCACAGTCGAGG
Terms and licenses: Academic/Nonprofit Terms; Industry Terms: Not Available to Industry
Depositor comments: Leonard Lab plasmid reference number: L1362
How to cite: pPD187 Tri-AND Gate, 2 repeats was a gift from Joshua Leonard (Addgene plasmid # 138940 ; http://n2t.net/addgene:138940 ; RRID:Addgene_138940)
