[The description below was written by a language model from this plasmid's Addgene catalogue record and pLannotate feature annotations shown in this document.]
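Description:
pPD187 Tri-AND Gate, 2 repeats is a 4.3 kb mammalian expression reporter plasmid from the COMET synthetic biology toolkit, built on the pPD152 Reporter Template v2 backbone. It is propagated in E. coli as a high-copy plasmid through a ColE1/pUC-type origin and selected with ampicillin via the β-lactamase (AmpR) gene and its native promoter. An f1 phage origin is also present, along with backbone remnants such as lac promoter/operator elements and a lacI fragment.

The payload is a synthetic promoter named "Logic 37 AND 43 AND 158 2 repeats," cloned between retained BglII and NheI sites upstream of EYFP. The feature table detects only a short minimal TATA-box promoter fragment in this region. The upstream synthetic portion is not annotated, which is expected for a designed sequence with no database match. The name suggests that the promoter contains two repeats of a unit responding to three distinct inputs (designated 37, 43 and 158), so that strong EYFP expression requires all three at once, giving three-input AND logic. The record does not describe these inputs or the site architecture in detail. The minimal promoter should keep basal expression low when the inputs are absent, and the EYFP transcript is terminated by a bovine growth hormone polyadenylation signal.

Downstream, an SV40 early promoter and SV40 poly(A) signal flank only a short fragment of a bleomycin-resistance gene, so a functional mammalian selection marker does not appear to be present. The plasmid therefore seems suited to transient transfection, where yellow fluorescence reads out the activity of the composed genetic logic gate.
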