Features (pLannotate 1.2.2; 16 found; start..end, strand, type, name):
    132..148     +  promoter       minP (fragment): minimal TATA-box promoter with low basal activity
    190..906     +  CDS            EYFP: EYFP is a basic (constitutively fluorescent) green/yellow fluorescent protein published in 1996, derived from Aequorea victoria. It is reported to be a very rapidly-maturing weak dimer with high acid sensitivity.
    960..1071    +  polyA_signal   bGH poly(A) signal: bovine growth hormone polyadenylation signal
   1188..1209    +  promoter       SV40 promoter (fragment): SV40 enhancer and early promoter
   1230..1658    +  rep_origin     f1 ori (sequence partly withheld): f1 bacteriophage origin of replication; arrow indicates direction of (+) strand synthesis
   1663..1685    +  promoter       SV40 promoter (fragment): SV40 enhancer and early promoter
   1686..1877    +  promoter       SV40 promoter: SV40 early promoter
   1904..2002    +  CDS            ble (fragment): BLE_KLEPN - Experimental evidence at protein level: Swiss-Prot protein existence level 1. Binding protein with a strong affinity to the bleomycin family of antibiotics. Binds to CL990; an antimitotic-antibiotic compound. From Klebsiella pneumoniae.
   1997..2118    +  polyA_signal   SV40 poly(A) signal: SV40 polyadenylation signal
   2191..2207    -  protein_bind   lac operator: The lac repressor binds to the lac operator to inhibit transcription in E. coli. This inhibition can be relieved by adding lactose or isopropyl-β-D-thiogalactopyranoside (IPTG). lac repressor encoded by lacI
   2215..2245    -  promoter       lac promoter: promoter for the E. coli lac operon
   2260..2281    -  protein_bind   CAP binding site: CAP binding activates transcription in the presence of cAMP. E. coli catabolite activator protein
   2294..2386    -  CDS            lacI (fragment): lac repressor; lacI; The lac repressor binds to the lac operator to inhibit transcription in E. coli. This inhibition can be relieved by adding lactose or isopropyl-β-D-thiogalactopyranoside (IPTG).
   2569..3157    -  rep_origin     ori: high-copy-number ColE1/pMB1/pBR322/pUC origin of replication
   3328..4188    -  CDS            AmpR: β-lactamase; bla; confers resistance to ampicillin, carbenicillin, and related antibiotics
   4189..4293    -  promoter       AmpR promoter: bla
>Addgene plasmid #138940 | pPD187 Tri-AND Gate, 2 repeats | addgene full sequence | sequence record 324624 | Addgene NGS Result
GTGCCACCTGACGTCGACGGATCGGGAGATCTGAATTAGTAGATGGAACCTCAGAGGACGTGACCTCAGA
GTGAGGAACCTCAGTAGATGGAACCTCAGAGGACGTGACCTCAGAGTGAGGAAGATCCCTCTAGAGGGTA
TATAATGGGGGCCACTAGTCTACTACCAGAGCTCATCGCTAGCGCCACCATGGTGAGCAAGGGCGAGGAG
CTGTTCACCGGGGTGGTGCCCATCCTGGTCGAGCTGGACGGCGACGTAAACGGCCACAAGTTCAGCGTGT
CCGGCGAGGGCGAGGGCGATGCCACCTACGGCAAGCTGACCCTGAAGTTCATCTGCACCACCGGCAAGCT
GCCCGTGCCCTGGCCCACCCTCGTGACCACCTTCGGCTACGGCCTGCAGTGCTTCGCCCGCTACCCCGAC
CACATGAAGCAGCACGACTTCTTCAAGTCCGCCATGCCCGAAGGCTACGTCCAGGAGCGCACCATCTTCT
TCAAGGACGACGGCAACTACAAGACCCGCGCCGAGGTGAAGTTCGAGGGCGACACCCTGGTGAACCGCAT
CGAGCTGAAGGGCATCGACTTCAAGGAGGACGGCAACATCCTGGGGCACAAGCTGGAGTACAACTACAAC
AGCCACAACGTCTATATCATGGCCGACAAGCAGAAGAACGGCATCAAGGTGAACTTCAAGATCCGCCACA
ACATCGAGGACGGCAGCGTGCAGCTCGCCGACCACTACCAGCAGAACACCCCCATCGGCGACGGCCCCGT
GCTGCTGCCCGACAACCACTACCTGAGCTACCAGTCCGCCCTGAGCAAAGACCCCAACGAGAAGCGCGAT
CACATGGTCCTGCTGGAGTTCGTGACCGCCGCCGGGATCACTCTCGGCATGGACGAGCTGTACAAGTAGG
CGGCCGCTCGAGTCTAGAGGGCCCGTTTAAACCCGCTGATCAGCCTCGACTGTGCCTTCTAGTTGCCAGC
CATCTGTTGTTTGCCCCTCCCCCGTGCCTTCCTTGACCCTGGAAGGTGCCACTCCCACTGTCCTTTCCTA
ATAAAATGAGGAAATTGCATCGCATTGTCTGAGTAGGTGTCATTCTATTCTGGGGGGTGGGGTGGGGCAG
GACAGCAAGGGGGAGGATTGGGAAGTCAATAGCAGGCATGCTGGGGATGCGGTGGGCTCTATGGCTTCTG
AGGCGGAAAGAACCAGCTGGGGCTCTAGGGGGTATCCCC
[124 nt withheld, positions 1230-1353]
C
[91 nt withheld, positions 1355-1445]
A
[49 nt withheld, positions 1447-1495]
CCTTTGACGTTGGAGTCCACGTTCTTT
[37 nt withheld, positions 1523-1559]
ACCCTATCTCGGTCTATTCTTTTGATTTATAAGGGATTTTGCCGATTTCGGCCTATTGGTTAAAAAATGA
GCTGATTTAACAAAAATTTAACGCGAATTAATTCTGTGGAATGTGTGTCAGTTAGGCTCAATTAGTCAGC
AACCATAGTCCCGCCCCTAACTCCGCCCATCCCGCCCCTAACTCCGCCCAGTTCCGCCCATTCTCCGCCC
CATGGCTGACTAATTTTTTTTATTTATGCAGAGGCCGAGGCCGCCTCTGCCTCTGAGCTATTCCAGAAGT
AGTGAGGAGGCTTTTTTGGAGGCCTAGGCTTTTGCAAAAAGCTCCCGGGAGCTTGTATATCCATTTTCGG
AGGTTGGGCTTCGGAATCGTTTTCCGGGACGCCGGCTGGATGATCCTCCAGCGCGGGGATCTCATGCTGG
AGTTCTTCGCCCACCCCAACTTGTTTATTGCAGCTTATAATGGTTACAAATAAAGCAATAGCATCACAAA
TTTCACAAATAAAGCATTTTTTTCACTGCATTCTAGTTGTGGTTTGTCCAAACTCATCAATGTATCTTAT
CATGTCTGTATACCGTCGACCTCTAGCTAGAGCTTGGCGTAATCATGGTCATAGCTGTTTCCTGTGTGAA
ATTGTTATCCGCTCACAATTCCACACAACATACGAGCCGGAAGCATAAAGTGTAAAGCCTGGGGTGCCTA
ATGAGTGAGCTAACTCACATTAATTGCGTTGCGCTCACTGCCCGCTTTCCAGTCGGGAAACCTGTCGTGC
CAGCTGCATTAATGAATCGGCCAACGCGCGGGGAGAGGCGGTTTGCGTATTGGGCGCTCTTCCGCTTCCT
CGCTCACTGACTCGCTGCGCTCGGTCGTTCGGCTGCGGCGAGCGGTATCAGCTCACTCAAAGGCGGTAAT
ACGGTTATCCACAGAATCAGGGGATAACGCAGGAAAGAACATGTGAGCAAAAGGCCAGCAAAAGGCCAGG
AACCGTAAAAAGGCCGCGTTGCTGGCGTTTTTCCATAGGCTCCGCCCCCCTGACGAGCATCACAAAAATC
GACGCTCAAGTCAGAGGTGGCGAAACCCGACAGGACTATAAAGATACCAGGCGTTTCCCCCTGGAAGCTC
CCTCGTGCGCTCTCCTGTTCCGACCCTGCCGCTTACCGGATACCTGTCCGCCTTTCTCCCTTCGGGAAGC
GTGGCGCTTTCTCATAGCTCACGCTGTAGGTATCTCAGTTCGGTGTAGGTCGTTCGCTCCAAGCTGGGCT
GTGTGCACGAACCCCCCGTTCAGCCCGACCGCTGCGCCTTATCCGGTAACTATCGTCTTGAGTCCAACCC
GGTAAGACACGACTTATCGCCACTGGCAGCAGCCACTGGTAACAGGATTAGCAGAGCGAGGTATGTAGGC
GGTGCTACAGAGTTCTTGAAGTGGTGGCCTAACTACGGCTACACTAGAAGAACAGTATTTGGTATCTGCG
CTCTGCTGAAGCCAGTTACCTTCGGAAAAAGAGTTGGTAGCTCTTGATCCGGCAAACAAACCACCGCTGG
TAGCGGTGGTTTTTTTGTTTGCAAGCAGCAGATTACGCGCAGAAAAAAAGGATCTCAAGAAGATCCTTTG
ATCTTTTCTACGGGGTCTGACGCTCAGTGGAACGAAAACTCACGTTAAGGGATTTTGGTCATGAGATTAT
CAAAAAGGATCTTCACCTAGATCCTTTTAAATTAAAAATGAAGTTTTAAATCAATCTAAAGTATATATGA
GTAAACTTGGTCTGACAGTTACCAATGCTTAATCAGTGAGGCACCTATCTCAGCGATCTGTCTATTTCGT
TCATCCATAGTTGCCTGACTCCCCGTCGTGTAGATAACTACGATACGGGAGGGCTTACCATCTGGCCCCA
GTGCTGCAATGATACCGCGAGATCCACGCTCACCGGCTCCAGATTTATCAGCAATAAACCAGCCAGCCGG
AAGGGCCGAGCGCAGAAGTGGTCCTGCAACTTTATCCGCCTCCATCCAGTCTATTAATTGTTGCCGGGAA
GCTAGAGTAAGTAGTTCGCCAGTTAATAGTTTGCGCAACGTTGTTGCCATTGCTACAGGCATCGTGGTGT
CACGCTCGTCGTTTGGTATGGCTTCATTCAGCTCCGGTTCCCAACGATCAAGGCGAGTTACATGATCCCC
CATGTTGTGCAAAAAAGCGGTTAGCTCCTTCGGTCCTCCGATCGTTGTCAGAAGTAAGTTGGCCGCAGTG
TTATCACTCATGGTTATGGCAGCACTGCATAATTCTCTTACTGTCATGCCATCCGTAAGATGCTTTTCTG
TGACTGGTGAGTACTCAACCAAGTCATTCTGAGAATAGTGTATGCGGCGACCGAGTTGCTCTTGCCCGGC
GTCAATACGGGATAATACCGCGCCACATAGCAGAACTTTAAAAGTGCTCATCATTGGAAAACGTTCTTCG
GGGCGAAAACTCTCAAGGATCTTACCGCTGTTGAGATCCAGTTCGATGTAACCCACTCGTGCACCCAACT
GATCTTCAGCATCTTTTACTTTCACCAGCGTTTCTGGGTGAGCAAAAACAGGAAGGCAAAATGCCGCAAA
AAAGGGAATAAGGGCGACACGGAAATGTTGAATACTCATACTCTTCCTTTTTCAATATTATTGAAGCATT
TATCAGGGTTATTGTCTCATGAGCGGATACATATTTGAATGTATTTAGAAAAATAAACAAATAGGGGTTC
CGCGCACATTTCCCCGAAAA
