>Addgene plasmid #138940 | pPD187 Tri-AND Gate, 2 repeats | depositor partial sequence | sequence record 268547 | Logic 37 AND 43 AND 158 2 repeats promoter
AGATCTGAATTAGTAGATGGAACCTCAGAGGACGTGACCTCAGAGTGAGGAACCTCAGTAGATGGAACCT
CAGAGGACGTGACCTCAGAGTGAGGAAGATCCCTCTAGAGGGTATATAATGGGGGCCACTAGTCTACTAC
CAGAGCTCATCGCTAGC
